Addgene plasmid #156608: pD649-HAsp-TMEM81-Fc(DAPA)-AviTag-6xHis
Purpose: Mammalian expression of cell-surface protein extracellular domain fused to Fc(DAPA)-Avi-6xHis. Protein is secreted from cells.
Depositing lab: Chris Garcia. Depositing organization: Stanford University. Publication: A Human IgSF Cell-Surface Interactome Reveals a Complex Network of Protein-Protein Interactions. Wojtowicz WM, Vielmetter J, Fernandes RA, Siepe DH, Eastman CL, Chisholm GB, Cox S, Klock H, Anderson PW, Rue SM, Miller JJ, Glaser SM, Bragstad ML, Vance J, Lam AW, Lesley SA, Zinn K, Garcia KC. Cell. 2020 Aug 20;182(4):1027-1043.e17. doi: 10.1016/j.cell.2020.07.025. PubMed 32822567.
Backbone
  Vector backbone: pD649
  Backbone size w/o insert (bp): 6106
  Vector type: Mammalian Expression
Growth in bacteria
  Bacterial resistance: Ampicillin, 100 μg/mL
  Growth temperature: 37°C
  Growth strain: DH5alpha
  Copy number: High Copy
Gene/Insert
  Gene/Insert name: TMEM81 (alt name: TMM81)
  Species: H. sapiens (human)
  Insert size (bp): 588
  Mutation: Fc region of human IgG contains D265A and P329A mutations (DAPA)
  Entrez Gene: TMEM81 (a.k.a. HC3107, UNQ2788, KVLA2788, MGC75217)
  Promoter: CMV/SP6
  Tag / fusion protein: Fc(DAPA)-AviTag-6xHis (C terminal on backbone)
  Cloning method: Restriction Enzyme; 5′ cloning site GCGGCCGC (not destroyed); 3′ cloning site GGCGCGCC (not destroyed)
  Sequencing primers: 5′ ATTTAGGTGACACTATAG; 3′ CACGTACCAGTTGAACTTCACC
Resource information
  A portion of this plasmid was derived from a plasmid made by: synthesis by ThermoFisher
Terms and licenses: Academic/Nonprofit Terms; Industry Terms: Not Available to Industry
Depositor comments: Some plasmids in this collection may have an IS4-like element ISVsa5 family transposase upstream of the CMV promoter.
How to cite: pD649-HAsp-TMEM81-Fc(DAPA)-AviTag-6xHis was a gift from Chris Garcia (Addgene plasmid # 156608 ; http://n2t.net/addgene:156608 ; RRID:Addgene_156608)
