[The description below was written by a language model from this plasmid's Addgene catalogue record and pLannotate feature annotations shown in this document.]
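Description:
pD649-HAsp-TMEM81-Fc(DAPA)-AviTag-6xHis is a mammalian expression plasmid built on the pD649 backbone for producing a secreted, Fc-fused form of the extracellular domain of human TMEM81. It is propagated in E. coli as a high-copy plasmid through a ColE1/pUC-type origin and selected with ampicillin via the β-lactamase gene. The annotation of the roughly 6.7 kb depositor sequence also shows an SV40 early promoter/EM7 promoter unit driving a puromycin N-acetyltransferase coding sequence followed by an SV40 polyadenylation signal, which would allow puromycin selection in mammalian cells. Short remnants of other elements (KanR, lacZα, ble, f1 ori) appear only as fragments.

The expression cassette uses the CMV immediate-early enhancer and promoter, followed by a fragment of CMV intron A and an SP6 promoter that can serve for in vitro transcription or as a sequencing primer site. The open reading frame begins with a signal peptide, named "HAsp" in the construct name, although the annotation software matched this region to a fragment of an immunoglobulin heavy chain signal sequence. This directs the protein into the secretory pathway. The 588 bp TMEM81 ectodomain insert sits between retained restriction sites and is fused at its C terminus to a human IgG1 Fc region, an AviTag and a 6xHis tag, with a bGH polyadenylation signal terminating the transcript. The Fc carries the D265A and P329A (DAPA) substitutions, which are generally used to reduce Fc effector binding. The Fc dimerises the ectodomain, the AviTag permits site-specific biotinylation, and the His tag supports affinity purification. The plasmid belongs to a collection made for a human IgSF cell-surface protein interaction screen. The depositor notes that some members may carry an IS4-like transposase insertion upstream of the CMV promoter, though none is annotated here.
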