Features (pLannotate 1.2.2; 21 found; start..end, strand, type, name):
    119..143     -  CDS            KanR (fragment): aminoglycoside phosphotransferase; aph(3')-Ia; confers resistance to kanamycin
    254..842     +  rep_origin     ori: high-copy-number ColE1/pMB1/pBR322/pUC origin of replication
   1067..1084    +  terminator     rrnB T2 terminator (fragment): transcription terminator T2 from the E. coli rrnB gene
   1109..1128    -  CDS            lacZα (fragment): LacZα fragment of β-galactosidase; lacZ fragment
   1584..1600    +  protein_bind   lac operator: The lac repressor binds to the lac operator to inhibit transcription in E. coli. This inhibition can be relieved by adding lactose or isopropyl-β-D-thiogalactopyranoside (IPTG). lac repressor encoded by lacI
   1843..2146    +  enhancer       CMV enhancer: human cytomegalovirus immediate early enhancer
   2147..2350    +  promoter       CMV promoter: human cytomegalovirus (CMV) immediate early promoter
   2486..2529    +  intron         CMV intron (fragment): modified intron A from human cytomegalovirus
   2581..2599    +  promoter       SP6 promoter: promoter for bacteriophage SP6 RNA polymerase
   2603..2640    +  CDS            IgH signal sequence (fragment): signal sequence from the mouse immunoglobulin heavy chain variable region
   2746..3336    +  CDS            TMEM81 (fragment): TMM81_HUMAN - Experimental evidence at transcript level: Swiss-Prot protein existence level 2. From Homo sapiens (Human).
   3298..4029    +  CDS            IGHG1 (fragment): IGHG1_HUMAN - Experimental evidence at protein level: Swiss-Prot protein existence level 1. Constant region of immunoglobulin heavy chains. Immunoglobulins, also known as antibodies, are membrane-bound or secreted glycoproteins produced by B lymphocytes. In the recognition phase of humoral immunity, the membrane-bound immunoglobulins serve as receptors which, upon binding of a specific antigen, trigger the clonal expansion and differentiation of B lymphocytes into immunoglobulins- secreting plasma cells. Secreted immunoglobulins mediate the effector phase of humoral immunity, which results in
   4244..4355    +  polyA_signal   bGH poly(A) signal: bovine growth hormone polyadenylation signal
   4356..4464    +  rep_origin     f1 ori (fragment): f1 bacteriophage origin of replication; arrow indicates direction of (+) strand synthesis
   4478..4807    +  promoter       SV40 promoter: SV40 enhancer and early promoter
   4855..4902    +  promoter       EM7 promoter: synthetic bacterial promoter&nbsp
   4921..5520    +  CDS            PuroR (fragment): puromycin N-acetyltransferase; pac from Streptomyces; confers resistance to puromycin
   5530..5655    +  CDS            ble (fragment): BLE_KLEPN - Experimental evidence at protein level: Swiss-Prot protein existence level 1. Binding protein with a strong affinity to the bleomycin family of antibiotics. Binds to CL990; an antimitotic-antibiotic compound. From Klebsiella pneumoniae.
   5650..5771    +  polyA_signal   SV40 poly(A) signal: SV40 polyadenylation signal
   5824..6684    -  CDS            AmpR: β-lactamase; bla; confers resistance to ampicillin, carbenicillin, and related antibiotics
   6687..89      -  promoter       AmpR promoter (fragment) (across the origin): bla
>Addgene plasmid #156608 | pD649-HAsp-TMEM81-Fc(DAPA)-AviTag-6xHis | depositor full sequence | sequence record 302325 | Full Sequence
TTTCAATATTATTGAAGCATTTATCAGGGTTATTGTCTCATGAGCGGATACATATTTGAATGTATTTAGA
AAAATAAACAAATAGGGGTCAGTGTTACAACCAATTAACCAATTCTGAACATTATCGCGAGCCCATTTAT
ACCTGAATATGGCTCATAACACCCCTTGCTCATGACCAAAATCCCTTAACGTGAGTTACGCGCGCGTCGT
TCCACTGAGCGTCAGACCCCGTAGAAAAGATCAAAGGATCTTCTTGAGATCCTTTTTTTCTGCGCGTAAT
CTGCTGCTTGCAAACAAAAAAACCACCGCTACCAGCGGTGGTTTGTTTGCCGGATCAAGAGCTACCAACT
CTTTTTCCGAAGGTAACTGGCTTCAGCAGAGCGCAGATACCAAATACTGTTCTTCTAGTGTAGCCGTAGT
TAGCCCACCACTTCAAGAACTCTGTAGCACCGCCTACATACCTCGCTCTGCTAATCCTGTTACCAGTGGC
TGCTGCCAGTGGCGATAAGTCGTGTCTTACCGGGTTGGACTCAAGACGATAGTTACCGGATAAGGCGCAG
CGGTCGGGCTGAACGGGGGGTTCGTGCACACAGCCCAGCTTGGAGCGAACGACCTACACCGAACTGAGAT
ACCTACAGCGTGAGCTATGAGAAAGCGCCACGCTTCCCGAAGGGAGAAAGGCGGACAGGTATCCGGTAAG
CGGCAGGGTCGGAACAGGAGAGCGCACGAGGGAGCTTCCAGGGGGAAACGCCTGGTATCTTTATAGTCCT
GTCGGGTTTCGCCACCTCTGACTTGAGCGTCGATTTTTGTGATGCTCGTCAGGGGGGCGGAGCCTATGGA
AAAACGCCAGCAACGCGGCCTTTTTACGGTTCCTGGCCTTTTGCTGGCCTTTTGCTCACATGTTCTTTCC
TGCGTTATCCCCTGATTCTGTGGATAACCGTATTACCGCCTTTGAGTGAGCTGATACCGCTCGCCGCAGC
CGAACGACCGAGCGCAGCGAGTCAGTGAGCGAGGAAGCGGAAGGCGAGAGTAGGGAACTGCCAGGCATCA
AACTAAGCAGAAGGCCCCTGACGGATGGCCTTTTTGCGTTTCTACAAACTCTTTCTGTGTTGTAAAACGA
CGGCCAGTCTTAAGCTCGGGCCCCCTGGGCGGTTCTGATAACGAGTAATCGTTAATCCGCAAATAACGTA
AAAACCCGCTTCGGCGGGTTTTTTTATGGGGGGAGTTTAGGGAAAGAGCATTTGTCAGAATATTTAAGGG
CGCCTGTCACTTTGCTTGATATATGAGAATTATTTAACCTTATAAATGAGAAAAAAGCAACGCACTTTAA
ATAAGATACGTTGCTTTTTCGATTGATGAACACCTATAATTAAACTATTCATCTATTATTTATGATTTTT
TGTATATACAATATTTCTAGTTTGTTAAAGAGAATTAAGAAAATAAATCTCGAAAATAATAAAGGGAAAA
TCAGTTTTTGATATCAAAATTATACATGTCAACGATAATACAAAATATAATACAAACTATAAGATGTTAT
CAGTATTTATTATCATTTAGAATAAATTTTGTGTCGCCCTTAATTGTGAGCGGATAACAATTACGAGCTT
CATGCACAGTGGCGTTGACTCAATATTGGCCATTAGCCATATTATTCATTGGTTATATAGCATAAATCAA
TATTGGCTATTGGCCATTGCATACGTTGTATCTATATCATAATATGTACATTTATATTGGCTCATGTCCA
ATATGACCGCCATGTTGGCATTGATTATTGACTAGTTATTAATAGTAATCAATTACGGGGTCATTAGTTC
ATAGCCCATATATGGAGTTCCGCGTTACATAACTTACGGTAAATGGCCCGCCTGGCTGACCGCCCAACGA
CCCCCGCCCATTGACGTCAATAATGACGTATGTTCCCATAGTAACGCCAATAGGGACTTTCCATTGACGT
CAATGGGTGGAGTATTTACGGTAAACTGCCCACTTGGCAGTACATCAAGTGTATCATATGCCAAGTACGC
CCCCTATTGACGTCAATGACGGTAAATGGCCCGCCTGGCATTATGCCCAGTACATGACCTTATGGGACTT
TCCTACTTGGCAGTACATCTACGTATTAGTCATCGCTATTACCATGGTGATGCGGTTTTGGCAGTACATC
AATGGGCGTGGATAGCGGTTTGACTCACGGGGATTTCCAAGTCTCCACCCCATTGACGTCAATGGGAGTT
TGTTTTGGCACCAAAATCAACGGGACTTTCCAAAATGTCGTAACAACTCCGCCCCATTGACGCAAATGGG
CGGTAGGCGTGTACGGTGGGAGGTCTATATAAGCAGAGCTCGTTTAGTGAACCGTCAGATCGCCTGGAGA
CGCCATCCACGCTGTTTTGACCTCCATAGAAGACACCGGGACCGATCCAGCCTCCGCGGCCGGGAACGGT
GCATTGGAACGCGGATTCCCCGTGCCAAGAGTGACGTAAGTACCGCCTATAGAGTCTATAGGCCCACCCC
CTTGGCTTCGTTAGAACGCGGCTACAATTAATACATAACCTTATGTATCATACACATACGATTTAGGTGA
CACTATAGAATAACATCCACTTTGCCTTTCTCTCCACAGGTGTCCACTCCCAGGTCCAACTGCACCTCGG
TTCTATCGAAAACGCGCCTGCTAGCGCCACCATGAAGACCATCATTGCCCTGAGCTACATCTTCTGCCTG
GTGTTCGCTGCGGCCGCCATTCCAGAAAAGCTGCAAGAGGCCGTGGGCAAAGTGATCATCAACGCCACCA
CCTGTACCGTGACATGCGGCCTGGGCTACAAAGAAGAGACAGTCTGCGAAGTGGGACCCGACGGCGTTAG
AAGAAAGTGTCAGACCAGACGGCTGGAATGCCTGACCAACTGGATCTGCGGCATGCTGCACTTCACCATC
CTGATCGGCAAAGAGTTCGAGCTGAGCTGCCTGAGCAGCGACATCCTGGAATTCGGCCAAGAGGCCTTCA
GATTCACATGGCGACTGGCCAGAGGCGTGATCAGCACCGATGATGAGGTGTTCAAGCCCTTCCAGGCCAA
CAGCCACTTCGTGAAGTTTAAGTACGCCCAAGAGTACGACAGCGGCACCTACAGATGTGACGTGCAGCTG
GTCAAGAACCTGAGACTGGTCAAGCGGCTGTACTTCGGCCTGAGAGTGCTGCCTCCTAACCTGGTCAACC
TGAACTTCCACCAGAGCCTGACCGAGGACCAGAAGCTGATCGACGAAGGACTGGAAGTGAACCTGGACAG
CTACAGCAAGCCCCACCATCCTAAGTGGAAGAAAAAGGTGGCCTCTGGCGCGCCGGGCGGCGACAAGACC
CACACCTGCCCCCCCTGCCCAGCTCCAGAACTGCTGGGAGGGCCTTCCGTGTTCCTGTTCCCCCCCAAGC
CCAAGGACACCCTGATGATCAGCAGGACCCCCGAGGTGACCTGCGTGGTGGTGGCCGTGTCCCACGAGGA
CCCAGAGGTGAAGTTCAACTGGTACGTGGACGGCGTGGAGGTGCACAACGCCAAGACCAAGCCCAGAGAG
GAGCAGTACAACAGCACCTACAGGGTGGTGTCCGTGCTGACCGTGCTGCACCAGGACTGGCTGAACGGCA
AAGAATACAAGTGCAAAGTCTCCAACAAGGCCCTGGCTGCCCCAATCGAAAAGACAATCAGCAAGGCCAA
GGGCCAGCCACGGGAGCCCCAGGTGTACACCCTGCCCCCCAGCCGGGAGGAGATGACCAAGAACCAGGTG
TCCCTGACCTGTCTGGTGAAGGGCTTCTACCCCAGCGATATCGCCGTGGAGTGGGAGAGCAACGGCCAGC
CCGAGAACAACTACAAGACCACCCCCCCAGTGCTGGACAGCGACGGCAGCTTCTTCCTGTACAGCAAGCT
GACCGTGGACAAGTCCAGGTGGCAGCAGGGCAACGTGTTCAGCTGCAGCGTGATGCACGAGGCCCTGCAC
AACCACTACACCCAGAAGTCCCTGAGCCTGAGCCCCGGCGGCAGCGGTCTTAATGATATTTTCGAGGCTC
AGAAGATTGAGTGGCATGAACACCACCACCATCACCACTAAGGCCGGCCTGTAGTCACTGGCACAACGCG
TTACCCGGTAAGCCAATCGGGTATACACGGTCGTCATACTGCAGACAGGGTTCTTCTACTTTGCAAGATA
GTCTTGAGTAGTAAAATAAATAGATAGAGAAAATCAGCCTCGACTGTGCCTTCTAGTTGCCAGCCATCTG
TTGTTTGCCCCTCCCCCGTGCCTTCCTTGACCCTGGAAGGTGCCACTCCCACTGTCCTTTCCTAATAAAA
TGAGGAAATTGCATCACAACACTCAACCCTATCTCGGTCTATTCTTTTGATTTATAAGGGATTTTGCCGA
TTTCGGCCTATTGGTTAAAAAATGAGCTGATTTAACAAAAATTTAACGCGAATTAATTCTGTGGAATGTG
TGTCAGTTAGGGTGTGGAAAGTCCCCAGGCTCCCCAGCAGGCAGAAGTATGCAAAGCATGCATCTCAATT
AGTCAGCAACCAGGTGTGGAAAGTCCCCAGGCTCCCCAGCAGGCAGAAGTATGCAAAGCATGCATCTCAA
TTAGTCAGCAACCATAGTCCCGCCCCTAACTCCGCCCATCCCGCCCCTAACTCCGCCCAGTTCCGCCCAT
TCTCCGCCCCATGGCTGACTAATTTTTTTTATTTATGCAGAGGCCGAGGCCGCCTCTGCCTCTGAGCTAT
TCCAGAAGTAGTGAGGAGGCTTTTTTGGAGGCCTAGGCTTTTGCAAAAAGCTCCCGGGAGCTTGTATATC
CATTTTCGGATCTGATCAGCACGTGTTGACAATTAATCATCGGCATAGTATATCGGCATAGTATAATACG
ACAAGGTGAGGAACTAAACCATGACCGAGTACAAGCCCACGGTGCGCCTCGCCACCCGCGACGACGTCCC
CAGGGCCGTACGCACCCTCGCCGCCGCGTTCGCCGACTACCCCGCCACGCGCCACACCGTCGATCCGGAC
CGCCACATCGAGCGGGTCACCGAGCTGCAAGAACTCTTCCTCACGCGCGTCGGGCTCGACATCGGCAAGG
TGTGGGTCGCGGACGACGGCGCCGCGGTGGCGGTCTGGACCACGCCGGAGAGCGTCGAAGCGGGGGCGGT
GTTCGCCGAGATCGGCCCGCGCATGGCCGAGTTGAGCGGTTCCCGGCTGGCCGCGCAGCAACAGATGGAA
GGCCTCCTGGCGCCGCACCGGCCCAAGGAGCCCGCGTGGTTCCTGGCCACCGTCGGCGTCTCGCCCGACC
ACCAGGGCAAGGGTCTGGGCAGCGCCGTCGTGCTCCCCGGAGTGGAGGCGGCCGAGCGCGCCGGGGTGCC
CGCCTTCCTGGAGACATCCGCGCCCCGCAACCTCCCCTTCTACGAGCGGCTCGGCTTCACCGTCACCGCC
GACGTCGAGGTGCCCGAAGGACCGCGCACCTGGTGCATGACCCGCAAGCCCGGTGCCTGACACGTGCTAC
GAGATTTCGATTCCACCGCCGCCTTCTATGAAAGGTTGGGCTTCGGAATCGTTTTCCGGGACGCCGGCTG
GATGATCCTCCAGCGCGGGGATCTCATGCTGGAGTTCTTCGCCCACCCCAACTTGTTTATTGCAGCTTAT
AATGGTTACAAATAAAGCAATAGCATCACAAATTTCACAAATAAAGCATTTTTTTCACTGCATTCTAGTT
GTGGTTTGTCCAAACTCATCAATGTATCTTATCATGTCTGTATACCGTCGACCTCTAGCTAGAGCTTGGC
GTAATCATGGTCATTACCAATGCTTAATCAGTGAGGCACCTATCTCAGCGATCTGTCTATTTCGTTCATC
CATAGTTGCCTGACTCCCCGTCGTGTAGATAACTACGATACGGGAGGGCTTACCATCTGGCCCCAGCGCT
GCGATGATACCGCGAGAACCACGCTCACCGGCTCCGGATTTATCAGCAATAAACCAGCCAGCCGGAAGGG
CCGAGCGCAGAAGTGGTCCTGCAACTTTATCCGCCTCCATCCAGTCTATTAATTGTTGCCGGGAAGCTAG
AGTAAGTAGTTCGCCAGTTAATAGTTTGCGCAACGTTGTTGCCATCGCTACAGGCATCGTGGTGTCACGC
TCGTCGTTTGGTATGGCTTCATTCAGCTCCGGTTCCCAACGATCAAGGCGAGTTACATGATCCCCCATGT
TGTGCAAAAAAGCGGTTAGCTCCTTCGGTCCTCCGATCGTTGTCAGAAGTAAGTTGGCCGCAGTGTTATC
ACTCATGGTTATGGCAGCACTGCATAATTCTCTTACTGTCATGCCATCCGTAAGATGCTTTTCTGTGACT
GGTGAGTACTCAACCAAGTCATTCTGAGAATAGTGTATGCGGCGACCGAGTTGCTCTTGCCCGGCGTCAA
TACGGGATAATACCGCGCCACATAGCAGAACTTTAAAAGTGCTCATCATTGGAAAACGTTCTTCGGGGCG
AAAACTCTCAAGGATCTTACCGCTGTTGAGATCCAGTTCGATGTAACCCACTCGTGCACCCAACTGATCT
TCAGCATCTTTTACTTTCACCAGCGTTTCTGGGTGAGCAAAAACAGGAAGGCAAAATGCCGCAAAAAAGG
GAATAAGGGCGACACGGAAATGTTGAATACTCATATTCTTCCTT
