>Addgene plasmid #156608 | pD649-HAsp-TMEM81-Fc(DAPA)-AviTag-6xHis | depositor partial sequence | sequence record 302326 | insert (extracellular domain)
ATTCCAGAAAAGCTGCAAGAGGCCGTGGGCAAAGTGATCATCAACGCCACCACCTGTACCGTGACATGCG
GCCTGGGCTACAAAGAAGAGACAGTCTGCGAAGTGGGACCCGACGGCGTTAGAAGAAAGTGTCAGACCAG
ACGGCTGGAATGCCTGACCAACTGGATCTGCGGCATGCTGCACTTCACCATCCTGATCGGCAAAGAGTTC
GAGCTGAGCTGCCTGAGCAGCGACATCCTGGAATTCGGCCAAGAGGCCTTCAGATTCACATGGCGACTGG
CCAGAGGCGTGATCAGCACCGATGATGAGGTGTTCAAGCCCTTCCAGGCCAACAGCCACTTCGTGAAGTT
TAAGTACGCCCAAGAGTACGACAGCGGCACCTACAGATGTGACGTGCAGCTGGTCAAGAACCTGAGACTG
GTCAAGCGGCTGTACTTCGGCCTGAGAGTGCTGCCTCCTAACCTGGTCAACCTGAACTTCCACCAGAGCC
TGACCGAGGACCAGAAGCTGATCGACGAAGGACTGGAAGTGAACCTGGACAGCTACAGCAAGCCCCACCA
TCCTAAGTGGAAGAAAAAGGTGGCCTCT
